>Addgene plasmid #97368 | UKNP1.5.2 | addgene full sequence | sequence record 189763 | Addgene NGS Result
[124 nt withheld, positions 1-124]
C
[91 nt withheld, positions 126-216]
A
[49 nt withheld, positions 218-266]
CCTTTGACGTTGGAGTCCACGTTCTTT
[37 nt withheld, positions 294-330]
ACCCTATCTCGGTCTATTCTTTTGATTTATAAGGGATTTTGCCGATTTCGGCCTATTGGTTAAAAAATGA
GCTGATTTAACAAAAATTTAACGCGAATTTTAACAAAATATTAACGCTTACAATTTACGCGCGCGTTGAC
ATTGATTATTGACTAGTTATTAATAGTAATCAATTACGGGGTCATTAGTTCATAGCCCATATATGGAGTT
CCGCGTTACATAACTTACGGTAAATGGCCCGCCTGGCTGACCGCCCAACGACCCCCGCCCATTGACGTCA
ATAATGACGTATGTTCCCATAGTAACGCCAATAGGGACTTTCCATTGACGTCAATGGGTGGAGTATTTAC
GGTAAACTGCCCACTTGGCAGTACATCAAGTGTATCATATGCCAAGTACGCCCCCTATTGACGTCAATGA
CGGTAAATGGCCCGCCTGGCATTATGCCCAGTACATGACCTTATGGGACTTTCCTACTTGGCAGTACATC
TACGTATTAGTCATCGCTATTACCATGGTGATGCGGTTTTGGCAGTACATCAATGGGCGTGGATAGCGGT
TTGACTCACGGGGATTTCCAAGTCTCCACCCCATTGACGTCAATGGGAGTTTGTTTTGGCACCAAAATCA
ACGGGACTTTCCAAAATGTCGTAACAACTCCGCCCCATTGACGCAAATGGGCGGTAGGCGTGTACGGTGG
GAGGTCTATATAAGCAGAGCTCTCTGGCTAACTAGAGAACCCACTGCTTACTGGCTTATCGAAATTAATA
CGACTCACTATAGGGAGACCCAAGCTGGCTAGCGTTTAAACTTAAGCTTGGTACCGAGCTCGGATCCACT
AGTCCAGTGTGGTGGAATTCGGCTTCACCATGGGTTGCTCTTTCTCTATCTTCCTTCTGGCCCTGCTCTC
CTGTCTGACTGTGCCCGCTTCAGCCTACCAAGTGCGCAACTCTACGGGGCTCTACCATGTCACCAATGAT
TGCCCTAACTCGAGCATTGTGTACGAGGCGGCTGATACCATCCTGCACACTCCGGGGTGTGTCCCTTGCG
TTCGCGAGGGTAACGCCTCGAGGTGTTGGGTGGCGGTGACCCCCACGGTGGCCACCAGGGACGGCAGGCT
CCCCACAACGCAGCTTCGACGTCACATCGATCTGCTTGTCGGGAGCGCTACCCTCTGTTCGGCCCTCTAC
GTGGGGGACCTGTGCGGGTCTGTCTTTCTTGTCGGTCAACTGTTCACCTTCTCTCCCAGGCGCCACTGGA
CGACGCAGGACTGCAACTGTTCCATCTATCCCGGCGAGATAACGGGCCACCGCATGGCATGGGATATGAT
GATGAACTGGTCCCCTACGACGGCGCTGGTAGTAGCTCAGCTGCTCCGGATCCCACAAGCCATCTTGGAC
ATGATCGCTGGTGCTCACTGGGGAGTCCTGGCGGGCATAGCGTATTTCTCCATGGTGGGGAACTGGACGA
AGGTCCTGGCAGTGCTGCTGCTATTTGCCGGCGTCGACGCGGAGACTGTCGTCTCCGGGGGAAGTGCCGC
TCGCGCCACGGCTGGACTCACTAGTCTCTTCTCACCAGGCGCCCAGCAAAACATCCAGCTGATCAACACC
AACGGCAGTTGGCATATCAACCGCACGGCCTTGAACTGCAATGATAGCCTTCACACCGGCTGGATATCAG
GGCTTTTCTATTCCAACAGATTCAACTCTTCAGGCTGTTCCGAGAGGTTGGCCAGCTGCCGACCCCTCAC
CGATTTTGACCAGGGCTGGGGCCCTATCAGTTATGTCAATGGGAGCGGCCCCGACCAACGCCCCTACTGC
TGGCACTACCCCCCAAAACCTTGTGGTATTGTGCCCGCAAAGAGCGTGTGTGGCCCAGTATACTGCTTCA
CTCCCAGCCCTGTGGTGGTGGGAACGACCGACAGGTCGGGCGCGCCCACCTATGACTGGGGTGAAAATGA
GACGGACGCTTTCGTCCTCAACAACACCAGGCCACCGATGGGCAATTGGTTCGGTTGTACCTGGATGAAC
TCAACTGGATTCACCAAGGTGTGCGGAGCGGCCCCTTGTGCCATCGGAGGGGTGGGCAACAAAACCTTGT
ACTGCCCCACTGATTGTTTCCGCAAACATCCGGAAGCCACGTACTCTCGGTGCGGCTCCGGTCCTTGGCT
CACACCCAGGTGCCTGGTCCACTACCAGTATAGGCTTTGGCATTATCCTTGTACCATCAATTTCACCATA
TTTAAAGTCAGGATGTACGTGGGAGGGGTCGAGCACAGGCTGGAAGCTGCCTGCAACTGGACGCGGGGCG
AGCGTTGTGATCTGGAAGATAGGGACAGGTCCGAGCTCAGCCCGTTGCTGCTGTCCACCACACAGTGGCA
GGTTCTTCCGTGTTCCTTCACGACCCTGCCAGCCTTGTCCACCGGTCTCATCCACCTCCACCAGAACATT
GTGGACGTGCAGTACCTGTACGGGGTGGGGTCAAGCATCGTGTCCTGGGCCATCAAGTGGGAGTACGTCG
TTCTCCTGTTTCTTCTGCTTGCAGACGCGCGCGTCTGCTCCTGCTTGTGGATGATGTTACTCATAGCCCA
AGCTGAGGCCTAATCTAGAAACTTTAAGCCGAATTCTGCAGATATCCAGCACAGTGGCGGCCGCTCGAGT
CTAGAGGGCCCGTTTAAACCCGCTGATCAGCCTCGACTGTGCCTTCTAGTTGCCAGCCATCTGTTGTTTG
CCCCTCCCCCGTGCCTTCCTTGACCCTGGAAGGTGCCACTCCCACTGTCCTTTCCTAATAAAATGAGGAA
ATTGCATCGCATTGTCTGAGTAGGTGTCATTCTATTCTGGGGGGTGGGGTGGGGCAGGACAGCAAGGGGG
AGGATTGGGAAGACAATAGCAGGCATGCTGGGGATGCGGTGGGCTCTATGGCTTCTGAGGCGGAAAGAAC
CAGTGGCGGTAATACGGTTATCCACAGAATCAGGGGATAACGCAGGAAAGAACATGTGAGCAAAAGGCCA
GCAAAAGGCCAGGAACCGTAAAAAGGCCGCGTTGCTGGCGTTTTTCCATAGGCTCCGCCCCCCTGACGAG
CATCACAAAAATCGACGCTCAAGTCAGAGGTGGCGAAACCCGACAGGACTATAAAGATACCAGGCGTTTC
CCCCTGGAAGCTCCCTCGTGCGCTCTCCTGTTCCGACCCTGCCGCTTACCGGATACCTGTCCGCCTTTCT
CCCTTCGGGAAGCGTGGCGCTTTCTCATAGCTCACGCTGTAGGTATCTCAGTTCGGTGTAGGTCGTTCGC
TCCAAGCTGGGCTGTGTGCACGAACCCCCCGTTCAGCCCGACCGCTGCGCCTTATCCGGTAACTATCGTC
TTGAGTCCAACCCGGTAAGACACGACTTATCGCCACTGGCAGCAGCCACTGGTAACAGGATTAGCAGAGC
GAGGTATGTAGGCGGTGCTACAGAGTTCTTGAAGTGGTGGCCTAACTACGGCTACACTAGAAGAACAGTA
TTTGGTATCTGCGCTCTGCTGAAGCCAGTTACCTTCGGAAAAAGAGTTGGTAGCTCTTGATCCGGCAAAC
AAACCACCGCTGGTAGCGGTGGTTTTTTTGTTTGCAAGCAGCAGATTACGCGCAGAAAAAAAGGATCTCA
AGAAGATCCTTTGATCTTTTCTACGGGGTCTGACGCTCAGTGGAACGAAAACTCACGTTAAGGGATTTTG
GTCATGAGATTATCAAAAAGGATCTTCACCTAGATCCTTTTAAATTAAAAATGAAGTTTTAAATCAATCT
AAAGTATATATGAGTAACCTGAGGCTATGGCAGGGCCTGCCGCCCCGACGTTGGCTGCGAGCCCTGGGCC
TTCACCCGAACTTGGGGGGTGGGGTGGGGAAAAGGAAGAAACGCGGGCGTATTGGCCCCAATGGGGTCTC
GGTGGGGTATCGACAGAGTGCCAGCCCTGGGACCGAACCCCGCGTTTATGAACAAACGACCCAACACCGT
GCGTTTTATTCTGTCTTTTTATTGCCGTCATAGCGCGGGTTCCTTCCGGTATTGTCTCCTTCCGTGTTTC
AGTTAGCCTCCCCCTAGGGTGGGCGAAGAACTCCAGCATGAGATCCCCGCGCTGGAGGATCATCCAGCCG
GCGTCCCGGAAAACGATTCCGAAGCCCAACCTTTCATAGAAGGCGGCGGTGGAATCGAAATCTCGTGATG
GCAGGTTGGGCGTCGCTTGGTCGGTCATTTCGAACCCCAGAGTCCCGCTCAGAAGAACTCGTCAAGAAGG
CGATAGAAGGCGATGCGCTGCGAATCGGGAGCGGCGATACCGTAAAGCACGAGGAAGCGGTCAGCCCATT
CGCCGCCAAGCTCTTCAGCAATATCACGGGTAGCCAACGCTATGTCCTGATAGCGGTCCGCCACACCCAG
CCGGCCACAGTCGATGAATCCAGAAAAGCGGCCATTTTCCACCATGATATTCGGCAAGCAGGCATCGCCA
TGGGTCACGACGAGATCCTCGCCGTCGGGCATGCTCGCCTTGAGCCTGGCGAACAGTTCGGCTGGCGCGA
GCCCCTGATGCTCTTCGTCCAGATCATCCTGATCGACAAGACCGGCTTCCATCCGAGTACGTGCTCGCTC
GATGCGATGTTTCGCTTGGTGGTCGAATGGGCAGGTAGCCGGATCAAGCGTATGCAGCCGCCGCATTGCA
TCAGCCATGATGGATACTTTCTCGGCAGGAGCAAGGTGAGATGACAGGAGATCCTGCCCCGGCACTTCGC
CCAATAGCAGCCAGTCCCTTCCCGCTTCAGTGACAACGTCGAGCACAGCTGCGCAAGGAACGCCCGTCGT
GGCCAGCCACGATAGCCGCGCTGCCTCGTCTTGCAGTTCATTCAGGGCACCGGACAGGTCGGTCTTGACA
AAAAGAACCGGGCGCCCCTGCGCTGACAGCCGGAACACGGCGGCATCAGAGCAGCCGATTGTCTGTTGTG
CCCAGTCATAGCCGAATAGCCTCTCCACCCAAGCGGCCGGAGAACCTGCGTGCAATCCATCTTGTTCAAT
CATGCGAAACGATCCTCATCCTGTCTCTTGATCGATCTTTGCAAAAGCCTAGGCCTCCAAAAAAGCCTCC
TCACTACTTCTGGAATAGCTCAGAGGCCGAGGCGGCCTCGGCCTCTGCATAAATAAAAAAAATTAGTCAG
CCATGGGGCGGAGAATGGGCGGAACTGGGCGGAGTTAGGGGCGGGATGGGCGGAGTTAGGGGCGGGACTA
TGGTTGCTGACTAATTGAGATGCATGCTTTGCATACTTCTGCCTGCTGGGGAGCCTGGGGACTTTCCACA
CCTGGTTGCTGACTAATTGAGATGCATGCTTTGCATACTTCTGCCTGCTGGGGAGCCTGGGGACTTTCCA
CACCCTAACTGACACACATTCCACAGCTGGTTCTTTCCGCCTCAGGACTCTTCCTTTTTCAATAAATCAA
TCTAAAGTATATATGAGTAAACTTGGTCTGACAGTTACCAATGCTTAATCAGTGAGGCACCTATCTCAGC
GATCTGTCTATTTCGTTCATCCATAGTTGCCTGACTCCCCGTCGTGTAGATAACTACGATACGGGAGGGC
TTACCATCTGGCCCCAGTGCTGCAATGATACCGCGAGACCCACGCTCACCGGCTCCAGATTTATCAGCAA
TAAACCAGCCAGCCGGAAGGGCCGAGCGCAGAAGTGGTCCTGCAACTTTATCCGCCTCCATCCAGTCTAT
TAATTGTTGCCGGGAAGCTAGAGTAAGTAGTTCGCCAGTTAATAGTTTGCGCAACGTTGTTGCCATTGCT
ACAGGCATCGTGGTGTCACGCTCGTCGTTTGGTATGGCTTCATTCAGCTCCGGTTCCCAACGATCAAGGC
GAGTTACATGATCCCCCATGTTGTGCAAAAAAGCGGTTAGCTCCTTCGGTCCTCCGATCGTTGTCAGAAG
TAAGTTGGCCGCAGTGTTATCACTCATGGTTATGGCAGCACTGCATAATTCTCTTACTGTCATGCCATCC
GTAAGATGCTTTTCTGTGACTGGTGAGTACTCAACCAAGTCATTCTGAGAATAGTGTATGCGGCGACCGA
GTTGCTCTTGCCCGGCGTCAATACGGGATAATACCGCGCCACATAGCAGAACTTTAAAAGTGCTCATCAT
TGGAAAACGTTCTTCGGGGCGAAAACTCTCAAGGATCTTACCGCTGTTGAGATCCAGTTCGATGTAACCC
ACTCGTGCACCCAACTGATCTTCAGCATCTTTTACTTTCACCAGCGTTTCTGGGTGAGCAAAAACAGGAA
GGCAAAATGCCGCAAAAAAGGGAATAAGGGCGACACGGAAATGTTGAATACTCATACTCTTCCTTTTTCA
ATATTATTGAAGCATTTATCAGGGTTATTGTCTCATGAGCGGATACATATTTGAATGTATTTAGAAAAAT
AAACAAATAGGGGTTCCGCGCACATTTCCCCGAAAAGTGCCACCTG
Features (pLannotate 1.2.2; 17 found; start..end, strand, type, name):
      1..429     +  rep_origin     f1 ori (sequence partly withheld): f1 bacteriophage origin of replication; arrow indicates direction of (+) strand synthesis
    468..847     +  enhancer       CMV enhancer: human cytomegalovirus immediate early enhancer
    848..1051    +  promoter       CMV promoter: human cytomegalovirus (CMV) immediate early promoter
   1047..1080    +  LTR            5' LTR (truncated) (fragment): truncated 5' long terminal repeat (LTR) from HIV-1
   1096..1114    +  promoter       T7 promoter: promoter for bacteriophage T7 RNA polymerase
   1203..2930    +  CDS            POLG_HCVGL (fragment): Experimental evidence at protein level: Swiss-Prot protein existence level 1. [Protease NS2]: Cysteine protease required for the proteolytic auto-cleavage between the non-structural proteins NS2 and NS3 (By similarity). The N-terminus of NS3 is required for the function of NS2 protease (active region NS2-3) (By similarity). Promotes the initiation of viral particle assembly by mediating the interaction between structural and non-structural proteins (By similarity). From Hepatitis C virus (isolate Glasgow) (HCV).
   3027..3251    +  polyA_signal   bGH poly(A) signal: bovine growth hormone polyadenylation signal
   3255..3273    +  promoter       SV40 promoter (fragment): SV40 enhancer and early promoter
   3383..3971    -  rep_origin     ori: high-copy-number ColE1/pMB1/pBR322/pUC origin of replication
   4193..4209    +  polyA_signal   bGH poly(A) signal (fragment): bovine growth hormone polyadenylation signal
   4300..4347    -  polyA_signal   HSV TK poly(A) signal: herpes simplex virus thymidine kinase polyadenylation signal (Cole and Stacy, 1985)
   4406..4558    -  CDS            ble (fragment): BLE_KLEPN - Experimental evidence at protein level: Swiss-Prot protein existence level 1. Binding protein with a strong affinity to the bleomycin family of antibiotics. Binds to CL990; an antimitotic-antibiotic compound. From Klebsiella pneumoniae.
   4579..5373    -  CDS            NeoR/KanR: aminoglycoside phosphotransferase from Tn5; aph(3')-II (or nptII); confers resistance to neomycin, kanamycin, and G418 (Geneticin®)
   5408..5765    -  promoter       SV40 promoter: SV40 enhancer and early promoter
   5767..5784    -  promoter       AmpR promoter (fragment): bla
   5825..6685    -  CDS            AmpR: β-lactamase; bla; confers resistance to ampicillin, carbenicillin, and related antibiotics
   6686..6790    -  promoter       AmpR promoter: bla
