[The description below was written by a language model from this plasmid's Addgene catalogue record and pLannotate feature annotations shown in this document.]
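Description:
UKNP1.5.2 is a mammalian expression plasmid built on the Invitrogen pCR3 backbone that carries the E1E2 envelope glycoprotein genes of hepatitis C virus, cloned directly from patient serum by TOPO cloning. The name follows the United Kingdom Nottingham Panel convention of genotype, patient number and clone number, so this is clone 2 from patient 5 with a genotype 1 virus. The plasmid is about 6.8 kb and is propagated at high copy number in E. coli through a ColE1/pUC-type origin with ampicillin selection (β-lactamase under its own promoter). An f1 origin is also present, which permits production of single-stranded DNA.

The roughly 1.7 kb insert is annotated as a fragment of the HCV polyprotein. The automated annotation matches it to a Glasgow isolate reference and quotes text about the NS2 protease, but this simply reflects the generic polyprotein entry; the catalogue describes the insert as the E1E2 region. It sits downstream of the human CMV immediate early enhancer and promoter and is followed by the bovine growth hormone polyadenylation signal, giving strong constitutive expression in transfected mammalian cells. A T7 promoter between the CMV promoter and the insert allows in vitro transcription and serves as a sequencing primer site. A separate cassette with the SV40 early promoter, the Tn5 NeoR/KanR gene and an HSV TK polyadenylation signal allows G418 selection of mammalian cells. Several short fragment hits (an HIV-1 LTR piece, ble, extra SV40 and bGH segments) appear to be backbone remnants or annotation artefacts rather than functional parts.

The construct belongs to a diverse panel of patient-derived HCV glycoproteins intended for vaccine research, in particular for assessing sensitivity or resistance to antibody neutralization.
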