Addgene plasmid #97368: UKNP1.5.2
Purpose: Expression of HCV E1E2 genes cloned from patient serum. United Kingdom Nottingham Panel x.xx.xx (genotype.patient number.clone number)
Depositing lab: Jonathan Ball. Publication: A Diverse Panel of Hepatitis C Virus Glycoproteins for Use in Vaccine Research Reveals Extremes of Monoclonal Antibody Neutralization Resistance. Urbanowicz RA, McClure CP, Brown RJ, Tsoleridis T, Persson MA, Krey T, Irving WL, Ball JK, Tarr AW. J Virol. 2015 Dec 23;90(7):3288-301. doi: 10.1128/JVI.02700-15. PubMed 26699643.
Backbone
  Vector backbone: pCR3
  Backbone manufacturer: Invitrogen
  Vector type: Mammalian Expression
Growth in bacteria
  Bacterial resistance: Ampicillin, 100 μg/mL
  Growth temperature: 37°C
  Growth strain: DH5alpha
  Copy number: High Copy
Gene/Insert
  Gene/Insert name: HCV E1E2 (alt name: UKNP1.5.2)
  Species: Hepatitis C virus
  Insert size (bp): 1734
  GenBank ID: KU285164.1
  Cloning method: TOPO Cloning
  Sequencing primers: 5′ T7F; 3′ bGHR
Terms and licenses: Academic/Nonprofit Terms; Industry Terms: Not Available to Industry
How to cite: UKNP1.5.2 was a gift from Jonathan Ball (Addgene plasmid # 97368 ; http://n2t.net/addgene:97368 ; RRID:Addgene_97368)
